>Addgene plasmid #104226 | pHH0103 SMURF2 WW domain #3 | addgene full sequence | sequence record 204295 | Addgene NGS Result
TTGACAATTAATCATCGGCTCGTATAATGTGTGGAATTGTGAGCGGATAACAATTTCACACAGGAAACAG
CCAGTCCGTTTAGGTGTTTTCACGAGCACTTCACCAACAAGGACCATAGATTATGAAAATCGAAGAACAC
CATCACCATCACCATTCCAGCGGTAAGCTTATGTCCCCTATACTAGGTTATTGGAAAATTAAGGGCCTTG
TGCAACCCACTCGACTTCTTTTGGAATATCTTGAAGAAAAATATGAAGAGCATTTGTATGAGCGCGATGA
AGGTGATAAATGGCGAAACAAAAAGTTTGAATTGGGTTTGGAGTTTCCCAATCTTCCTTATTATATTGAT
GGTGATGTTAAATTAACACAGTCTATGGCCATCATACGTTATATAGCTGACAAGCACAACATGTTGGGTG
GTTGTCCAAAAGAGCGTGCAGAGATTTCAATGCTTGAAGGAGCGGTTTTGGATATTAGATACGGTGTTTC
GAGAATTGCATATAGTAAAGACTTTGAAACTCTCAAAGTTGATTTTCTTAGCAAGCTACCTGAAATGCTG
AAAATGTTCGAAGATCGTTTATGTCATAAAACATATTTAAATGGTGATCATGTAACCCATCCTGACTTCA
TGTTGTATGACGCTCTTGATGTTGTTTTATACATGGACCCAATGTGCCTGGATGCGTTCCCAAAATTAGT
TTGTTTTAAAAAACGTATTGAAGCTATCCCACAAATTGATAAGTACTTGAAATCCAGCAAGTATATAGCA
TGGCCTTTGCAGGGCTGGCAAGCCACGTTTGGTGGTGGCGACCATCCTCCAAAATCGGATCTGGAAGTTC
TGTTCCAGGGGCCCCTGTCCAGCGGTCTGGTTCCGCGTGGTTCCGGTACCGCGGCCCAGCCGGCCGAAAA
TCTGTACTTCCAAGGTCGTCGTGCCTCTGTGGAGCTCGAACTGGGTCCGCTGCCGCCGGGTTGGGAAATC
CGCAATACCGCAACGGGTCGTGTCTACTTTGTTGATCATAATAATCGCACCACCCAGTTTACCGATCCGC
GTCTGAGCGCGAACTAGGCGGCCGCATA
[142 nt withheld, positions 1079-1220]
C
[98 nt withheld, positions 1222-1319]
AGTTTGTACTGGTGACGAAACTCAGTGTCTAGCTAGAGTGGC
[149 nt withheld, positions 1362-1510]
T
[41 nt withheld, positions 1512-1552]
T
[62 nt withheld, positions 1554-1615]
A
[35 nt withheld, positions 1617-1651]
CCTCCCTCAATCGGTTGAATGTCGCCCTTTTGTCTTTGGCGCTGGTAAACCATATGAA
[86 nt withheld, positions 1710-1795]
T
[54 nt withheld, positions 1797-1850]
CTAGCGCCGCCCTATACCTTGTCTGCCTCCCCGCGTTGCGTCGCGGTGCATGGAGCCGGGCCACCTCGAC
CTGAATGGAAGCCGGCGGCACCTCGCTAACGGATTCACCACTCCAAGAATTGGAGCCAATCAATTCTTGC
GGAGAACTGTGAATGCGCAAACCAACCCTTGGCAGAACATATCCATCGCGTCCGCCATCTCCAGCAGCCG
CACGCGGCGCATCTCGGGCAGCGTTGGGTCCTGGCCACGGGTGCGCATGATCGTGCTCCTGTCGTTGAGG
ACCCGGCTAGGCTGGCGGGGTTGCCTTACTGGTTAGCAGAATGAATCACCGATACGCGAGCGAACGTGAA
GCGACTGCTGCTGCAAAACGTCTGCGACCTGAGCAACAACATGAATGGTCTTCGGTTTCCGTGTTTCGTA
AAGTCTGGAAACGCGGAAGTCAGCGCCCTGCACCATTATGTTCCGGATCTGCATCGCAGGATGCTGCTGG
CTACCCTGTGGAACACCTACATCTGTATTAACGAAGCGCTGGCATTGACCCTGAGTGATTTTTCTCTGGT
CCCGCCGCATCCATACCGCCAGTTGTTTACCCTCACAACGTTCCAGTAACCGGGCATGTTCATCATCAGT
AACCCGTATCGTGAGCATCCTCTCTCGTTTCATCGGTATCATTACCCCCATGAACAGAAATCCCCCTTAC
ACGGAGGCATCAGTGACCAAACAGGAAAAAACCGCCCTTAACATGGCCCGCTTTATCAGAAGCCAGACAT
TAACGCTTCTGGAGAAACTCAACGAGCTGGACGCGGATGAACAGGCAGACATCTGTGAATCGCTTCACGA
CCACGCTGATGAGCTTTACCGCAGGATCCGCGAAATTGTAAGCGTTAATATTTTGTTAAAATTCGCGTTA
AATTTTTGTTAAATCAGCTCATTTTTTAACCAATAGGCCGAAATCGGCAAAATCCCTTATAAATCAAAAG
AATAGACCGAGATAGGGT
[37 nt withheld, positions 2849-2885]
AAAGAACGTGGACTCCAACGTCAAAGG
[49 nt withheld, positions 2913-2961]
T
[91 nt withheld, positions 2963-3053]
G
[124 nt withheld, positions 3055-3178]
CGCGGATCCTGCCTCGCGCGTTTCGGTGATGACGGTGAAAACCTCTGACACATGCAGCTCCCGGAGACGG
TCACAGCTTGTCTGTAAGCGGATGCCGGGAGCAGACAAGCCCGTCAGGGCGCGTCAGCGGGTGTTGGCGG
GTGTCGGGGCGCAGCCATGACCCAGTCACGTAGCGATAGCGGAGTGTATACTGGCTTAACTATGCGGCAT
CAGAGCAGATTGTACTGAGAGTGCACCATATGCGGTGTGAAATACCGCACAGATGCGTAAGGAGAAAATA
CCGCATCAGGCGCTCTTCCGCTTCCTCGCTCACTGACTCGCTGCGCTCGGTCGTTCGGCTGCGGCGAGCG
GTATCAGCTCACTCAAAGGCGGTAATACGGTTATCCACAGAATCAGGGGATAACGCAGGAAAGAACATGT
GAGCAAAAGGCCAGCAAAAGGCCAGGAACCGTAAAAAGGCCGCGTTGCTGGCGTTTTTCCATAGGCTCCG
CCCCCCTGACGAGCATCACAAAAATCGACGCTCAAGTCAGAGGTGGCGAAACCCGACAGGACTATAAAGA
TACCAGGGTTTCCCCCTGGAAGCTCCCTCGTGCGCTCTCCTGTTCCGACCCTGCCGCTTACCGGATACCT
GTCCGCCTTTCTCCCTTCGGGAAGCGTGGCGCTTTCTCATAGCTCACGCTGTAGGTATCTCAGTTCGGTG
TAGGTCGTTCGCTCCAAGCTGGGCTGTGTGCACGAACCCCCCGTTCAGCCCGACCGCTGCGCCTTATCCG
GTAACTATCGTCTTGAGTCCAACCCGGTAAGACACGACTTATCGCCACTGGCAGCAGCCACTGGTAACAG
GATTAGCAGAGCGAGGTATGTAGGCGGTGCTACAGAGTTCTTGAAGTGGTGGCCTAACTACGGCTACACT
AGAAGGACAGTATTTGGTATCTGCGCTCTGCTGAAGCCAGTTACCTTCGGAAAAAGAGTTGGTAGCTCTT
GATCCGGCAAACAAACCACCGCTGGTAGCGGTGGTTTTTTTGTTTGCAAGCAGCAGATTACGCGCAGAAA
AAAAGGATCTCAAGAAGATCCTTTGATCTTTTCTACGGGGTCTGACGCTCAGTGGAACGAAAACTCACGT
TAAGGGATTTTGGTCATGAGATTATCAAAAAGGATCTTCACCTAGATCCTTTTAAATTAAAAATGAAGTT
TTAAATCAATCTAAAGTATATATGAGTAAACTTGGTCTGACAGTTACCAATGCTTAATCAGTGAGGCACC
TATCTCAGCGATCTGTCTATTTCGTTCATCCATAGTTGCCTGACTCCCCGTCGTGTAGATAACTACGATA
CGGGAGGGCTTACCATCTGGCCCCAGTGCTGCAATGATACCGCGAGACCCACGCTCACCGGCTCCAGATT
TATCAGCAATAAACCAGCCAGCCGGAAGGGCCGAGCGCAGAAGTGGTCCTGCAACTTTATCCGCCTCCAT
CCAGTCTATTAATTGTTGCCGGGAAGCTAGAGTAAGTAGTTCGCCAGTTAATAGTTTGCGCAACGTTGTT
GCCATTGCTGCAGGCATCGTGGTGTCACGCTCGTCGTTTGGTATGGCTTCATTCAGCTCCGGTTCCCAAC
GATCAAGGCGAGTTACATGATCCCCCATGTTGTGCAAAAAAGCGGTTAGCTCCTTCGGTCCTCCGATCGT
TGTCAGAAGTAAGTTGGCCGCAGTGTTATCACTCATGGTTATGGCAGCACTGCATAATTCTCTTACTGTC
ATGCCATCCGTAAGATGCTTTTCTGTGACTGGTGAGTACTCAACCAAGTCATTCTGAGAATAGTGTATGC
GGCGACCGAGTTGCTCTTGCCCGGCGTCAACACGGGATAATACCGCGCCACATAGCAGAACTTTAAAAGT
GCTCATCATTGGAAAACGTTCTTCGGGGCGAAAACTCTCAAGGATCTTACCGCTGTTGAGATCCAGTTCG
ATGTAACCCACTCGTGCACCCAACTGATCTTCAGCATCTTTTACTTTCACCAGCGTTTCTGGGTGAGCAA
AAACAGGAAGGCAAAATGCCGCAAAAAAGGGAATAAGGGCGACACGGAAATGTTGAATACTCATACTCTT
CCTTTTTCAATATTATTGAAGCATTTATCAGGGTTATTGTCTCATGAGCGGATACATATTTGAATGTATT
TAGAAAAATAAACAAATAGGGGTTCCGCGCACATTTCCCCGAAAAGTGCCACCTGACGTCTAAGAAACCA
TTATTATCATGACATTAACCTATAAAAATAGGCGTATCACGAGGCCCTTTCGTCTTCAAGAATTCCCGAC
ACCATCGAATGGTGCAAAACCTTTCGCGGTATGGCATGATAGCGCCCGGAAGAGAGTCAATTCAGGGTGG
TGAATGTGAAACCAGTAACGTTATACGATGTCGCAGAGTATGCCGGTGTCTCTTATCAGACCGTTTCCCG
CGTGGTGAACCAGGCCAGCCACGTTTCTGCGAAAACGCGGGAAAAAGTGGAAGCGGCGATGGCGGAGCTG
AATTACATTCCCAACCGCGTGGCACAACAACTGGCGGGCAAACAGTCGTTGCTGATTGGCGTTGCCACCT
CCAGTCTGGCCCTGCACGCGCCGTCGCAAATTGTCGCGGCGATTAAATCTCGCGCCGATCAACTGGGTGC
CAGCGTGGTGGTGTCGATGGTAGAACGAAGCGGCGTCGAAGCCTGTAAAGCGGCGGTGCACAATCTTCTC
GCGCAACGCGTCAGTGGGCTGATCATTAACTATCCGCTGGATGACCAGGATGCCATTGCTGTGGAAGCTG
CCTGCACTAATGTTCCGGCGTTATTTCTTGATGTCTCTGACCAGACACCCATCAACAGTATTATTTTCTC
CCATGAAGACGGTACGCGACTGGGCGTGGAGCATCTGGTCGCATTGGGTCACCAGCAAATCGCGCTGTTA
GCGGGCCCATTAAGTTCTGTCTCGGCGCGTCTGCGTCTGGCTGGCTGGCATAAATATCTCACTCGCAATC
AAATTCAGCCGATAGCGGAACGGGAAGGCGACTGGAGTGCCATGTCCGGTTTTCAACAAACCATGCAAAT
GCTGAATGAGGGCATCGTTCCCACTGCGATGCTGGTTGCCAACGATCAGATGGCGCTGGGCGCAATGCGC
GCCATTACCGAGTCCGGGCTGCGCGTTGGTGCGGATATCTCGGTAGTGGGATACGACGATACCGAAGACA
GCTCATGTTATATCCCGCCGTTAACCACCATCAAACAGGATTTTCGCCTGCTGGGGCAAACCAGCGTGGA
CCGCTTGCTGCAACTCTCTCAGGGCCAGGCGGTGAAGGGCAATCAGCTGTTGCCCGTCTCACTGGTGAAA
AGAAAAACCACCCTGGCGCCCAATACGCAAACCGCCTCTCCCCGCGCGTTGGCCGATTCATTAATGCAGC
TGGCACGACAGGTTTCCCGACTGGAAAGCGGGCAGTGAGCGCAACGCAATTAATGTAAGTTAGCTCACTC
ATTAGGCACAATTCTCATGTTTGACAGCTTATCATCGACTGCACGGTGCACCAATGCTTCTGGCGTCAGG
CAGCCATCGGAAGCTGTGGTATGGCTGTGCAGGTCGTAAATCACTGCATAATTCGTGTCGCTCAAGGCGC
ACTCCCGTTCTGGATAATGTTTTTTGCGCCGACATCATAACGGTTCTGGCAAATATTCTGAAATGAGCTG
Features (pLannotate 1.2.2; 21 found; start..end, strand, type, name):
      1..29      +  promoter       tac promoter: strong E. coli promoter; hybrid between the trp and lac UV5 promoters
     37..53      +  protein_bind   lac operator: The lac repressor binds to the lac operator to inhibit transcription in E. coli. This inhibition can be relieved by adding lactose or isopropyl-β-D-thiogalactopyranoside (IPTG). lac repressor encoded by lacI
    138..155     +  CDS            6xHis: 6xHis affinity tag
    171..824     +  CDS            GST26_SCHJA: Experimental evidence at protein level: Swiss-Prot protein existence level 1. GST isoenzymes appear to play a central role in the parasite detoxification system. Other functions are also suspected including a role in increasing the solubility of haematin in the parasite gut. From Schistosoma japonicum (Blood fluke).
    852..1055    +  CDS            SMURF1 (fragment): SMUF1_HUMAN - Also known as KIAA1625. Experimental evidence at protein level: Swiss-Prot protein existence level 1. E3 ubiquitin-protein ligase that acts as a negative regulator of BMP signaling pathway. Mediates ubiquitination and degradation of SMAD1 and SMAD5, 2 receptor-regulated SMADs specific for the BMP pathway. Promotes ubiquitination and subsequent proteasomal degradation of TRAF family members and RHOA. Promotes ubiquitination and subsequent proteasomal degradation of MAVS (PubMed:23087404). Plays a role in dendrite formation by melanocytes (PubMed:23999003). From Homo sapiens (Human
   1083..1130    +  terminator     fd terminator (sequence withheld): central terminator from bacteriophage fd (Otsuka and Kunisawa, 1982)
   1135..1347    +  CDS            M13 gene III (fragment) (sequence partly withheld): pIII; III; minor coat protein
   1362..1832    +  CDS            M13 gene III (fragment) (sequence partly withheld): pIII; III; minor coat protein
   1854..1924    +  CDS            TcR (fragment): tetracycline efflux protein; tet; confers resistance to tetracycline
   2166..2546    -  CDS            YPB1_ECOLX: Protein predicted: Swiss-Prot protein existence level 4. From Escherichia coli.
   2563..2714    +  CDS            rop (fragment): Rop protein, which maintains plasmids at low copy number; rop
   2750..3178    -  rep_origin     f1 ori (sequence partly withheld): f1 bacteriophage origin of replication; arrow indicates direction of (+) strand synthesis
   3187..3226    +  CDS            rop (fragment): Rop protein, which maintains plasmids at low copy number; rop
   3328..3468    +  misc_feature   bom: basis of mobility region from pBR322
   3654..4241    -  rep_origin     ori: high-copy-number ColE1/pMB1/pBR322/pUC origin of replication
   4412..5272    -  CDS            AmpR: β-lactamase; bla; confers resistance to ampicillin, carbenicillin, and related antibiotics
   5273..5377    -  promoter       AmpR promoter: bla
   5486..5563    +  promoter       lacIq promoter: lacI (mutant); In the lacIq allele, a single base change in the promoter boosts expression of the lacI gene about 10-fold.
   5564..6646    +  CDS            lacI: lac repressor; lacI; The lac repressor binds to the lac operator to inhibit transcription in E. coli. This inhibition can be relieved by adding lactose or isopropyl-β-D-thiogalactopyranoside (IPTG).
   6659..6680    +  protein_bind   CAP binding site: CAP binding activates transcription in the presence of cAMP. E. coli catabolite activator protein
   6699..6716    +  promoter       tet promoter (fragment): E. coli promoter for tetracycline efflux protein gene
