[The description below was written by a language model from this plasmid's Addgene catalogue record and pLannotate feature annotations shown in this document.]
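Description:
pHH0103 SMURF2 WW domain #3 is a 6,888 nt bacterial expression plasmid built on the pHH0103 backbone for producing the third WW domain of the human E3 ubiquitin ligase SMURF2 as a GST fusion in E. coli. It is propagated through a ColE1/pMB1-type origin and selected with ampicillin via the AmpR (β-lactamase) gene. An f1 origin is also present, along with a bom site and interrupted rop fragments. The catalogue lists copy number as unknown.

Expression is driven by the tac promoter followed by a lac operator. The plasmid carries its own lacI gene under the lacIq promoter, so transcription is repressed until relieved with IPTG or lactose. The annotated reading frame begins with a 6xHis tag, continues into Schistosoma japonicum GST, and then runs into the insert, a 183 bp segment codon-optimized for bacteria and cloned between SfiI and NotI sites. According to the depositor comments, a linker sits between GST and the WW domain; its motifs resemble a TEV protease recognition site and a kinase phosphorylation site, though the record does not label them as such. The automated annotation names this region as a SMURF1 fragment, which most likely reflects the close homology between the two paralogues rather than a different insert, as the catalogue identifies it as SMURF2.

Downstream lie an fd terminator and fragments of M13 gene III, plus remnants of a tetracycline resistance gene and promoter. This suggests the backbone derives from a phagemid display vector, but these pieces are not described as functional. The construct supports purification of an isolated WW domain by glutathione or nickel affinity. The record does not state a specific downstream application.
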