>Addgene plasmid #104226 | pHH0103 SMURF2 WW domain #3 | depositor partial sequence | sequence record 197378 | WW domain with linker
GGCCCAGCCGGCCGAAAATCTGTACTTCCAAGGTCGTCGTGCCTCTGTGGAGCTCGAACTGGGTCCGCTG
CCGCCGGGTTGGGAAATCCGCAATACCGCAACGGGTCGTGTCTACTTTGTTGATCATAATAATCGCACCA
CCCAGTTTACCGATCCGCGTCTGAGCGCGAACTAGGCGGCCGC
