Addgene plasmid #104226: pHH0103 SMURF2 WW domain #3
Purpose: Bacterial expression of WW domain #3 from SMURF2
Depositing lab: Sachdev Sidhu & Marius Sudol. Depositing organization: National University of Singapore.
Backbone
  Vector backbone: pHH0103
  Vector type: Bacterial Expression
Growth in bacteria
  Bacterial resistance: Ampicillin, 100 μg/mL
  Growth temperature: 37°C
  Growth strain: DH5alpha
  Copy number: Unknown
Gene/Insert
  Gene/Insert name: SMURF2 WW domain #3
  Species: H. sapiens (human)
  Insert size (bp): 183
  Mutation: codon optimized for expression in bacteria
  Entrez Gene: SMURF2
  Promoter: tac
  Tag / fusion protein: GST (N terminal on backbone)
  Cloning method: Restriction Enzyme; 5′ cloning site SfiI (unknown if destroyed); 3′ cloning site NotI (unknown if destroyed)
  Sequencing primers: 5′ pGEX-5'
Terms and licenses: Academic/Nonprofit Terms; Industry Terms: Not Available to Industry
Depositor comments: Amino acid sequence: Linker - ENLYFQGRRASV(gagctc) and WW domain - ELGPLPPGWEIRNTATGRVYFVDHNNRTTQFTDPRLSAN
How to cite: pHH0103 SMURF2 WW domain #3 was a gift from Sachdev Sidhu & Marius Sudol (Addgene plasmid # 104226 ; http://n2t.net/addgene:104226 ; RRID:Addgene_104226)
